>Addgene plasmid #26774 | pSS2 (hS100B) | depositor full sequence | sequence record 12672 | Author sequence
ATGTGTGGAATTGTGAGCGGATAACAATTTCACACAGGAAACAGAATTCTGGAGGATTTTAAAATGTCTG
AGCTGGAGAAGGCCATGGTGGCCCTCATCGACGTTTTCCACCAATATTCTGGAAGGGAGGGAGACAAGCA
CAAGCTGAAGAAATCCGAACTCAAGGAGCTCATCAACAATGAGCTTTCCCATTTCTTAGAGGAAATCAAA
GAGCAGGAGGTTGTGGACAAAGTCATGGAAACACTGGACAATGATGGAGACGGCGAATGTGACTTCCAGG
AATTCATGGCCTTTGTTGCCATGGTTACTACTGCCTGCCACGAGTTCTTTGAACATGAGTGAGATTAGAA
AGCAGCCAAACCTTTCCTGTAACAGAGACGGTCATGCAAGAAAGCAGACAGCAAGGGCTTGCAGCCTAGT
AGGAGCTGAGCTTTCCAGCCGTGTTGTAGCTAATTAGGAAGCTTGGACCAAAAAAGCGATGTAACACCGG
CTTGAAAAGCACAAAAGCCAGTCTGGAAACAGGCTGGCTTTTTTTTGCGCGTGTGACCCGTCCTGAATAG
CGTTCACATAGATCCTGCTGATATAAAACCCCCCTGTTTTCCTGTTTATTCATTGATCGAAATAAGAGCA
AAAACATCCACCTGACGCTTAAATTAAGGTACCAAGCTAGCTTCTGTTTTGGCGGATGAGAGAAGATTTT
CAGCCTGATACAGATTAAATCAGAACGCAGAAGCGGTCTGATAAAACAGAATTTGCCTGGCGGCAGTAGC
GCGGTGGTCCCACCTGACCCCATGCCGAACTCAGAAGTGAAACGCCGTAGCGCCGATGGTAGTGTGGGGT
CTCCCCATGCGAGAGTAGGGAACTGCCAGGCATCAAATAAAACGAAAGGCTCAGTCGAAAGACTGGGCCT
TTCGTTTTATCTGTTGTTTGTCGGTGAACGCTCTCCTGAGTAGGACAAATCCGCCGGGAGCGGATTTGAA
CGTTGCGAAGCAACGGCCCGGAGGGTGGCGGGCAGGACGCCCGCCATAAACTGCCAGGCATCAAATTAAG
CAGAAGGCCATCCTGACGGATGGCCTTTTTGCGTTTCTACAAACTCTTTTGTTTATTTTTCTAAATACAT
TCAAATATGTATCCGCTCATGAGACAATAACCCTGATAAATGCTTCAATAATATTGAAAAAGGAAGAGTA
TGAGTATTCAACATTTCCGTGTCGCCCTTATTCCCTTTTTTGCGGCATTTTGCCTTCCTGTTTTTGCTCA
CCCAGAAACGCTGGTGAAAGTAAAAGATGCTGAAGATCAGTTGGGTGCACGAGTGGGTTACATCGAACTG
GATCTCAACAGCGGTAAGATCCTTGAGAGTTTTCGCCCCGAAGAACGTTTTCCAATGATGAGCACTTTTA
AAGTTCTGCTATGTGGCGCGGTATTATCCCGTGTTGACGCCGGGCAAGAGCAACTCGGTCGCCGCATACA
CTATTCTCAGAATGACTTGGTTGAGTACTCACCAGTCACAGAAAAGCATCTTACGGATGGCATGACAGTA
AGAGAATTATGCAGTGCTGCCATAACCATGAGTGATAACACTGCGGCCAACTTACTTCTGACAACGATCG
GAGGACCGAAGGAGCTAACCGCTTTTTTGCACAACATGGGGGATCATGTAACTCGCCTTGATCGTTGGGA
ACCGGAGCTGAATGAAGCCATACCAAACGACGAGCGTGACACCACGATGCCTGTAGCAATGGCAACAACG
TTGCGCAAACTATTAACTGGCGAACTACTTACTCTAGCTTCCCGGCAACAATTAATAGACTGGATGGAGG
CGGATAAAGTTGCAGGACCACTTCTGCGCTCGGCCCTTCCGGCTGGCTGGTTTATTGCTGATAAATCTGG
AGCCGGTGAGCGTGGGTCTCGCGGTATCATTGCAGCACTGGGGCCAGATGGTAAGCCCTCCCGTATCGTA
GTTATCTACACGACGGGGAGTCAGGCAACTATGGATGAACGAAATAGACAGATCGCTGAGATAGGTGCCT
CACTGATTAAGCATTGGTAACTGTCAGACCAAGTTTACTCATATATACTTTAGATTGATTTAAAACTTCA
TTTTTAATTTAAAAGGATCTAGGTGAAGATCCTTTTTGATAATCTCATGACCAAAATCCCTTAACGTGAG
TTTTCGTTCCACTGAGCGTCAGACCCCGTAGAAAAGATCAAAGGATCTTCTTGAGATCCTTTTTTTCTGC
GCGTAATCTGCTGCTTGCAAACAAAAAAACCACCGCTACCAGCGGTGGTTTGTTTGCCGGATCAAGAGCT
ACCAACTCTTTTTCCGAAGGTAACTGGCTTCAGCAGAGCGCAGATACCAAATACTGTCCTTCTAGTGTAG
CCGTAGTTAGGCCACCACTTCAAGAACTCTGTAGCACCGCCTACATACCTCGCTCTGCTAATCCTGTTAC
CAGTGGCTGCTGCCAGTGGCGATAAGTCGTGTCTTACCGGGTTGGACTCAAGACGATAGTTACCGGATAA
GGCGCAGCGGTCGGGCTGAACGGGGGGTTCGTGCACACAGCCCAGCTTGGAGCGAACGACCTACACCGAA
CTGAGATACCTACAGCGTGAGCATTGAGAAAGCGCCACGCTTCCCGAAGGGAGAAAGGCGGACAGGTATC
CGGTAAGCGGCAGGGTCGGAACAGGAGAGCGCACGAGGGAGCTTCCAGGGGGAAACGCCTGGTATCTTTA
TAGTCCTGTCGGGTTTCGCCACCTCTGACTTGAGCGTCGATTTTTGTGATGCTCGTCAGGGGGGCGGAGC
CTATGGAAAAACGCCAGCAACGCGGCCTTTTTACGGTTCCTGGCCTTTTGCTGGCCTTTTGCTCACATGT
TCTTTCCTGCGTTATCCCCTGATTCTGTGGATAACCGTATTACCGCCTTTGAGTGAGCTGATACCGCTCG
CCGCAGCCGAACGACCGAGCGCAGCGAGTCAGTGAGCGAGGAAGCGGAAGAGCGCCTGATGCGGTATTTT
CTCCTTACGCATCTGTGCGGTATTTCACACCGCATATGGTGCACTCTCAGTACAATCTGCTCTGATGCCG
CATAGTTAAGCCAGTATACACTCCGCTATCGCTACGTGACTGGGTCATGGCTGCGCCCCGACACCCGCCA
ACACCCGCTGACGCGCCCTGACGGGCTTGTCTGCTCCCGGCATCCGCTTACAGACAAGCTGTGACCGTCT
CCGGGAGCTGCATGTGTCAGAGGTTTTCACCGTCATCACCGAAACGCGCGAGGCAGGGTGGTGAATGTGA
AACCAGTAACGTTATACGATGTCGCAGAGTATGCCGGTGTCTCTTATCAGACCGTTTCCCGCGTGGTGAA
CCAGGCCAGCCACGTTTCTGCGAAAACGCGGGAAAAAGTGGAAGCGGCGATGGCGGAGCTGAATTACATT
CCCAACCGCGTGGCACAACAACTGGCGGGCAAACAGTCGTTGCTGATTGGCGTTGCCACCTCCAGTCTGG
CCCTGCACGCGCCGTCGCAAATTGTCGCGGCGATTAAATCTCGCGCCGATCAACTGGGTGCCAGCGTGGT
GGTGTCGATGGTAGAACGAAGCGGCGTCGAAGCCTGTAAAGCGGCGGTGCACAATCTTCTCGCGCAACGC
GTCAGTGGGCTGATCATTAACTATCCGCTGGATGACCAGGATGCCATTGCTGTGGAAGCTGCCTGCACTA
ATGTTCCGGCGTTATTTCTTGATGTCTCTGACCAGACACCCATCAACAGTATTATTTTCTCCCATGAAGA
CGGTACGCGACTGGGCGTGGAGCATCTGGTCGCATTGGGTCACCAGCAAATCGCGCTGTTAGCGGGCCCA
TTAAGTTCTGTCTCGGCGCGTCTGCGTCTGGCTGGCTGGCATAAATATCTCACTCGCAATCAAATTCAGC
CGATAGCGGAACGGGAAGGCGACTGGAGTGCCATGTCCGGTTTTCAACAAACCATGCAAATGCTGAATGA
GGGCATCGTTCCCACTGCGATGCTGGTTGCCAACGATCAGATGGCGCTGGGCGCAATGCGCGCCATTACC
GAGTCCGGGCTGCGCGTTGGTGCGGATATCTCGGTAGTGGGATACGACGATACCGAAGACAGCTCATGTT
ATATCCCGCCGTCAACCACCATCAAACAGGATTTTCGCCTGCTGGGGCAAACCAGCGTGGACCGCTTGCT
GCAACTCTCTCAGGGCCAGGCGGTGAAGGGCAATCAGCTGTTGCCCGTCTCACTGGTGAAAAGAAAAACC
ACCCTGGCGCCCAATACGCAAACCGCCTCTCCCCGCGCGTTGGCCGATTCATTAATGCAGCTGGCACGAC
AGGTTTCCCGACTGGAAAGCGGGCAGTGAGCGCAACGCACTGCGGTAAAGCTCATCAGCGTGGTCGTGAA
GCGATTCACAGATGTCTGCCTGTTCATCCGCGTCCAGCTCGTTGAGTTTCTCCAGAAGCGTTAATGTCTG
GCTTCTGATAAAGCGGGCCATGTTAAGGGCGGTTTTTTCCTGTTTGGTCACTTGATGCCTCCGTGTAAGG
GGGAATTTCTGTTCATGGGGGTAATGATACCGATGAAACGAGAGAGGATGCTCACGATACGGGTTACTGA
TGATGAACATGCCCGGTTACTGGAACGTTGTGAGGGTAAACAACTGGCGGTATGGATGCGGCGGGACCAG
AGAAAAATCACTCAGGGTCAATGCCAGCGCTTCGTTAATACAGATGTAGGTGTTCCACAGGGTAGCCAGC
AGCATCCTGCGATGCAGATCCGGAACATAATGGTGCAGGGCGCTGACTTCCGCGTTTCCAGACTTTACGA
AACACGGAAACCGAAGACCATTCATGTTGTTGCTCAGGTCGCAGACGTTTTGCAGCAGCAGTCGCTTCAC
GTTCGCTCGCGTATCGGTGATTCATTCTGCTAACCAGTAAGGCAACCCCGCCAGCCTAGCCGGGTCCTCA
ACGACAGGAGCACGATCATGCGCACCCGTGGCCAGGACCCAACGCTGCCCGAGATGCGCCGCGTGCGGCT
GCTGGAGATGGCGGACGCGATGGATATGTTCTGCCAAGGGTTGGTTTGCGCATTCACAGTTCTCCGCAAG
AATTGATTGGCTCCAATTCTTGGAGTGGTGAATCCGTTAGCGAGGTGCCGCCGGCTTCCATTCAGGTCGA
GGTGGCCCGGCTCCATGCACCGCGACGCAACGCGGGGAGGCAGACAAGGTATAGGGCGGCGCCTACAATC
CATGCCAACCCGTTCCATGTGCTCGCCGAGGCGGCATAAATCGCCGTGACGATCAGCGGTCCAGTGATCG
AAGTTAGGCTGGTAAGAGCCGCGAGCGATCCTTGAAGCTGTCCCTGATGGTCGTCATCTACCTGCCTGGA
CAGCATGGCCTGCAACGCGGGCATCCCGATGCCGCCGGAAGCGAGAAGAATCATAATGGGGAAGGCCATC
CAGCCTCGCGTCGCGAACGCCAGCAAGACGTAGCCCAGCGCGTCGGCCGCCATGCCGGCGATAATGGCCT
GCTTCTCGCCGAAACGTTTGGTGGCGGGACCAGTGACGAAGGCTTGAGCGAGGGCGTGCAAGATTCCGAA
TACCGCAAGCGACAGGCCGATCATCGTCGCGCTCCAGCGAAAGCGGTCCTCGCCGAAAATGACCCAGAGC
GCTGCCGGCACCTGTCCTACGAGTTGCATGATAAAGAAGACAGTCATAAGTGCGGCGACGATAGTCATGC
CCCGCGCCCACCGGAAGGAGCTGACTGGGTTGAAGGCTCTCAAGGGCATCGGTCGACGCTCTCCCTTATG
CGACTCCTGCATTAGGAAGCAGCCCAGTAGTAGGTTGAGGCCGTTGAGCACCGCCGCCGCAAGGAATGGT
GCATGCAAGGAGATGGCGCCCAACAGTCCCCCGGCCACGGGCCTGCCACCATACCCACGCCGAAACAAGC
GCTCATGAGCCCGAAGTGGCGAGCCCGATCTTCCCCATCGGTGATGTCGGCGATATAGGCGCCAGCAACC
GCACCTGTGGCGCCGGTGATGCCGGCCACGATGCGTCCGGCGTAGAGGATCCGGAGCTTATCGACTGCAC
GGTGCACCAATGCTTCTGGCGTCAGGCAGCCATCGGAAGCTGTGGTATGGCTGTGCAGGTCGTAAATCAC
TGCATAATTCGTGTCGCTCAAGGCGCACTCCCGTTCTGGATAATGTTTTTTGCGCCGACATCATAACGGT
TCTGGCAAATATTCTGAAATGAGCTGTTGACAATTAATCATCGGCTCGTATA
Features (pLannotate 1.2.2; 17 found; start..end, strand, type, name):
     11..27      +  protein_bind   lac operator: The lac repressor binds to the lac operator to inhibit transcription in E. coli. This inhibition can be relieved by adding lactose or isopropyl-β-D-thiogalactopyranoside (IPTG). lac repressor encoded by lacI
     64..339     +  CDS            S100B: S100B_HUMAN - Experimental evidence at protein level: Swiss-Prot protein existence level 1. Weakly binds calcium but binds zinc very tightly-distinct binding sites with different affinities exist for both ions on each monomer. Physiological concentrations of potassium ion antagonize the binding of both divalent cations, especially affecting high-affinity calcium-binding sites. Binds to and initiates the activation of STK38 by releasing autoinhibitory intramolecular interactions within the kinase. Interaction with AGER after myocardial infarction may play a role in myocyte apoptosis by activati
    595..659     -  ncRNA          STnc410 (fragment): Accession: RF02060 - Enterobacterial sRNA STnc410
    755..870     +  ncRNA          5S rRNA: Accession: RF00001 - 5S ribosomal RNA
    874..960     +  terminator     rrnB T1 terminator: Escherichia coli rrnB; transcription terminator T1 from the E. coli rrnB gene
   1052..1079    +  terminator     rrnB T2 terminator: transcription terminator T2 from the E. coli rrnB gene
   1098..1189    +  promoter       AmpR promoter: bla
   1190..2050    +  CDS            AmpR: β-lactamase; bla; confers resistance to ampicillin, carbenicillin, and related antibiotics
   2221..2809    +  rep_origin     ori: high-copy-number ColE1/pMB1/pBR322/pUC origin of replication
   2995..3135    -  misc_feature   bom: basis of mobility region from pBR322
   3237..3276    -  CDS            rop (fragment): Rop protein, which maintains plasmids at low copy number; rop
   3287..4369    +  CDS            lacI: lac repressor; lacI; The lac repressor binds to the lac operator to inhibit transcription in E. coli. This inhibition can be relieved by adding lactose or isopropyl-β-D-thiogalactopyranoside (IPTG).
   4380..4531    -  CDS            rop (fragment): Rop protein, which maintains plasmids at low copy number; rop
   4535..4930    +  CDS            YPB1_ECOLX: Protein predicted: Swiss-Prot protein existence level 4. From Escherichia coli.
   5172..6072    -  CDS            TcR (fragment): tetracycline efflux protein; tet; confers resistance to tetracycline
   6080..6181    -  CDS            yciV (fragment): RNAAM_ECOLI - Also known as trpH From Escherichia coli (strain K12).
   6257..3       +  promoter       tac promoter (across the origin): strong E. coli promoter; hybrid between the trp and lac UV5 promoters
