[The description below was written by a language model from this plasmid's Addgene catalogue record, the feature table of its GenBank file and pLannotate feature annotations shown in this document.]
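Description:
pSS2 (hS100B) is a bacterial expression plasmid that produces human S100B, a small EF-hand calcium- and zinc-binding protein, in E. coli. It is built on the pSD80 backbone, with a 586 bp human S100B fragment inserted between EcoRI and HindIII sites that both remain intact. In the 6,282 nt depositor sequence the annotated S100B coding region occupies only part of this insert. No epitope or affinity tag is annotated, so the protein appears to be expressed in untagged form.

Transcription is driven by the tac promoter, a strong trp/lac UV5 hybrid, followed immediately by a lac operator. The plasmid also carries its own lacI gene, so lac repressor holds expression off until it is relieved with IPTG or lactose. Downstream of the insert lie a 5S rRNA segment and the rrnB T1 and T2 terminators, which stop transcription before it reads into the rest of the plasmid. Propagation relies on a ColE1/pMB1-type origin, with selection through the β-lactamase (AmpR) gene. pBR322-derived remnants are also present, including the bom site, rop fragments interrupted by the lacI gene, and a partial tetracycline-resistance gene that should not be assumed functional. The record lists the copy number as unknown.

The associated publication concerns the structural effects of cation binding on recombinant human brain S100B, which is consistent with use of this plasmid to make protein for biophysical and structural work. The depositor notes a few nucleotide mismatches between the author sequence and the repository's quality-control sequence, none of which alter the encoded protein. The accompanying 890 bp GenBank record covers only part of the plasmid, annotating just the tac promoter, lac operator and a sequencing primer site.
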