Addgene plasmid #26774: pSS2 (hS100B)
Depositing lab: Gary Shaw. Depositing organization: University of Western Ontario. Publication: Structural influence of cation binding to recombinant human brain S100b: evidence for calcium-induced exposure of a hydrophobic surface. Smith SP, Barber KR, Dunn SD, Shaw GS. Biochemistry. 1996 Jul 9. 35(27):8805-14. 10.1021/bi952698c PubMed 8688416.
Backbone
  Vector backbone: pSD80
  Backbone manufacturer: Stan Dunn
  Backbone size w/o insert (bp): 5696
  Vector type: Bacterial Expression
Growth in bacteria
  Bacterial resistance: Ampicillin, 100 μg/mL
  Growth temperature: 37°C
  Growth strain: DH5alpha
  Copy number: Unknown
Gene/Insert
  Gene/Insert name: S100B
  Species: H. sapiens (human)
  Insert size (bp): 586
  Entrez Gene: S100B (a.k.a. NEF, S100, S100-B, S100beta)
  Cloning method: Restriction Enzyme; 5′ cloning site EcoRI (not destroyed); 3′ cloning site HindIII (not destroyed)
  Sequencing primers: 5′ M13/pUC Reverse; 3′ pBAD-rev
Terms and licenses: Academic/Nonprofit Terms; Industry Terms: Not Available to Industry
Depositor comments: There are a few mismatches between author sequence and Addgene quality control sequence. These nucleotide differences do not alter the amino acid sequence or the function of the plasmid.
How to cite: pSS2 (hS100B) was a gift from Gary Shaw (Addgene plasmid # 26774 ; http://n2t.net/addgene:26774 ; RRID:Addgene_26774)
