LOCUS       Exported 890 bp ds-DNA linear SYN 07-JUN-2021
DEFINITION  synthetic linear DNA
ACCESSION   .
VERSION     .
KEYWORDS    pSS2 (hS100B)
SOURCE      synthetic DNA construct
  ORGANISM  synthetic DNA construct
REFERENCE   1 (bases 1 to 890)
  AUTHORS   Smith SP, Barber KR, Dunn SD, Shaw GS
  TITLE     Structural influence of cation binding to recombinant human brain
            S100b: evidence for calcium-induced exposure of a hydrophobic
            surface.
  JOURNAL   Biochemistry. 1996 Jul 9. 35(27):8805-14.
  PUBMED    8688416
REFERENCE   2 (bases 1 to 890)
  AUTHORS   .
  TITLE     Direct Submission
  JOURNAL   Exported Jun 7, 2021 from SnapGene Server 1.1.58
            http://www.snapgene.com
FEATURES             Location/Qualifiers
     source          1..890
                     /organism="synthetic DNA construct"
                     /mol_type="other DNA"
     primer_bind     complement(639..661)
                     /label=M13/pUC Reverse
                     /note="In lacZ gene"
     protein_bind    650..666
                     /label=lac operator
                     /bound_moiety="lac repressor encoded by lacI"
                     /note="The lac repressor binds to the lac operator to
                     inhibit transcription in E. coli. This inhibition can be
                     relieved by adding lactose or
                     isopropyl-beta-D-thiogalactopyranoside (IPTG)."
     promoter        complement(674..702)
                     /label=tac promoter
                     /note="strong E. coli promoter; hybrid between the trp and
                     lac UV5 promoters"
ORIGIN
        1 aacgccagct agcttgacct taatttaagc gtcaggtgga tgtttttgct cttatttcga
       61 tcaatgaata aacaggaaaa caggggggtt ttatatcagc aggatctatg tgaacgctat
      121 tcaggacggg tcacacgcgc aaaaaaaagc cagcctgttt ccagactggc ttttgtgctt
      181 ttcaagccgg tgttacatcg cttttttggt ccaagcttcc taattagcta caacacggct
      241 ggaaagctca gctcctacta ggctgcaagc ccttgctgtc tgctttcttg catgaccatc
      301 tctgttacag gaaaggtttg gctgctttct aatctcactc atgttcaaag aactcgtggc
      361 aggcagtagt aaccatggca acaaaggcca tgaattcctg gaagtcacat tcgccgtctc
      421 catcattgtc cagtgtttcc atgactttgt ccacaacctc ctgctctttg atttcctcta
      481 agaaatggga aagctcattg ttgatgagct ccttcagttc tgacttcttc agcttgtgct
      541 tgtcaccctc tctccctgaa tactgatgga agacatcaat gagggcaacc atggccttct
      601 caagctcaga cattttaaaa tcctccagaa ttctgtttcc tgtgtgaaat tgttatccgc
      661 tcacaattcc acacattata cgagccgatg attaattgtc aacagctcat ttcagaatat
      721 ttgccagaac cgttatgatg tcggcgcaaa aaacattatc cagaacggga gtgcgccttg
      781 agcgacacga aattatgcag tgatttacga cctgcacagc cataccacag cttccgatgg
      841 ctgcctgacg ccagaagcat tggtgcaccg tgcagtcgat aagcccggat
//
